Addgene plasmid #176760: pZac2.1-GfaABC1D-lck-jGCaMP8m
Purpose: AAV-mediated expression of membrane bound GCaMP8m under the control of GfaABC1D promoter
Depositing lab: Loren Looger. Depositing organization: HHMI, Janelia Research Campus.
Backbone
  Vector backbone: pZac2.1
  Vector type: Mammalian Expression, AAV
Growth in bacteria
  Bacterial resistance: Ampicillin, 100 μg/mL
  Growth temperature: 37°C
  Growth strain: NEB Stable
  Copy number: High Copy
Gene/Insert
  Gene/Insert name: lck-jGCaMP8m
  Species: R. norvegicus (rat), G. gallus (chicken); A. victoria (jellyfish)
  Insert size (bp): 1380
  Promoter: GfaABC1D
  Cloning method: Gibson Cloning
Terms and licenses: Academic/Nonprofit Terms; Industry Terms: Not Available to Industry
How to cite: pZac2.1-GfaABC1D-lck-jGCaMP8m was a gift from Loren Looger (Addgene plasmid # 176760 ; http://n2t.net/addgene:176760 ; RRID:Addgene_176760) For viral preps, please replace (Addgene plasmid # 176760) in the above sentence with: (Addgene viral prep # 176760-AAV1), (Addgene viral prep # 176760-AAV5), or (Addgene viral prep # 176760-AAV9)
