[The description below was written by a language model from this plasmid's Addgene catalogue record and pLannotate feature annotations shown in this document.]
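Description:
pZac2.1-GfaABC1D-lck-jGCaMP8m is an AAV transfer (cis) plasmid built on the pZac2.1 backbone for mammalian expression of a membrane-tethered, genetically encoded calcium indicator. It is propagated in E. coli through a high-copy ColE1/pUC-type origin with ampicillin selection (AmpR under its own bla promoter). The backbone also carries an f1 phage origin and leftover lac-region elements (lacZα and lacI fragments, lac promoter and operator, CAP site) that play no role in the payload. Two AAV2 inverted terminal repeats flank the expression cassette. These provide the cis signals needed for replication and packaging of the intervening DNA into recombinant AAV particles when rep, cap and helper functions are supplied in trans. The catalogue lists a recombination-deficient growth strain, which fits the known instability of ITRs.

The roughly 1.4 kb insert, lck-jGCaMP8m, is driven by the GfaABC1D promoter, a compact GFAP-derived promoter generally used to restrict expression to astrocytes. The automated feature table does not annotate this promoter, but the unannotated region upstream of the chimeric β-globin/immunoglobulin intron is where it would be expected. The intron, which tends to improve transcript processing, is followed by a short T7 promoter and then the open reading frame. That frame begins with a short N-terminal Lck fragment, an acylation motif that anchors the fusion to the plasma membrane. The sensor coding sequence follows; the annotation tool labels it as a GCaMP6s fragment by homology, whereas the record identifies it as jGCaMP8m. An SV40 polyadenylation signal terminates the transcript. The construct is intended for AAV-mediated delivery to image near-membrane calcium signals, and the record notes that viral preparations in several serotypes are available.
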