Features (pLannotate 1.2.2; 17 found; start..end, strand, type, name):
    812..944     +  intron         chimeric intron: chimera between introns from human β-globin and immunoglobulin heavy chain genes
    989..1007    +  promoter       T7 promoter: promoter for bacteriophage T7 RNA polymerase
   1027..1104    +  CDS            LCK (fragment): LCK_HUMAN - Experimental evidence at protein level: Swiss-Prot protein existence level 1. Non-receptor tyrosine-protein kinase that plays an essential role in the selection and maturation of developing T-cells in the thymus and in the function of mature T-cells. Plays a key role in T- cell antigen receptor (TCR)-linked signal transduction pathways. Constitutively associated with the cytoplasmic portions of the CD4 and CD8 surface receptors. Association of the TCR with a peptide antigen- bound MHC complex facilitates the interaction of CD4 and CD8 with MHC class II and class I molecules, respec
   1234..2404    +  CDS            GCaMP6s (fragment): improved fluorescent protein-based calcium sensor (Chen et al., 2013)
   2430..2551    -  polyA_signal   SV40 poly(A) signal: SV40 polyadenylation signal
   2574..2642    -  CDS            large T antigen (fragment): large T antigen from SV40 (simian virus 40)
   2713..2843    +  repeat_region  AAV2 ITR (fragment): inverted terminal repeat of adeno-associated virus serotype 2 inverted
   2857..3014    +  CDS            lacZα (fragment): LacZα fragment of β-galactosidase; lacZ fragment
   3019..3447    +  rep_origin     f1 ori (sequence partly withheld): f1 bacteriophage origin of replication; arrow indicates direction of (+) strand synthesis
   3500..3604    +  promoter       AmpR promoter: bla
   3605..4465    +  CDS            AmpR: β-lactamase; bla; confers resistance to ampicillin, carbenicillin, and related antibiotics
   4636..5224    +  rep_origin     ori: high-copy-number ColE1/pMB1/pBR322/pUC origin of replication
   5407..5499    +  CDS            lacI (fragment): lac repressor; lacI; The lac repressor binds to the lac operator to inhibit transcription in E. coli. This inhibition can be relieved by adding lactose or isopropyl-β-D-thiogalactopyranoside (IPTG).
   5512..5533    +  protein_bind   CAP binding site: CAP binding activates transcription in the presence of cAMP. E. coli catabolite activator protein
   5548..5578    +  promoter       lac promoter: promoter for the E. coli lac operon
   5586..5602    +  protein_bind   lac operator: The lac repressor binds to the lac operator to inhibit transcription in E. coli. This inhibition can be relieved by adding lactose or isopropyl-β-D-thiogalactopyranoside (IPTG). lac repressor encoded by lacI
   5663..5793    -  repeat_region  AAV2 ITR (fragment): inverted terminal repeat of adeno-associated virus serotype 2 inverted
>Addgene plasmid #176760 | pZac2.1-GfaABC1D-lck-jGCaMP8m | addgene full sequence | sequence record 349055 | Addgene NGS Result
AGCCATGCTCTAGGAAGATCTAACATATCCTGGTGTGGAGTAGGGGACGCTGCTCTGACAGAGGCTCGGG
GGCCTGAGCTGGCTCTGTGAGCTGGGGAGGAGGCAGACAGCCAGGCCTTGTCTGCAAGCAGACCTGGCAG
CATTGGGCTGGCCGCCCCCCAGGGCCTCCTCTTCATGCCCAGTGAATGACTCACCTTGGCACAGACACAA
TGTTCGGGGTGGGCACAGTGCCTGCTTCCCGCCGCACCCCAGCCCCCCTCAAATGCCTTCCGAGAAGCCC
ATTGAGCAGGGGGCTTGCATTGCACCCCAGCCTGACAGCCTGGCATCTTGGGATAAAAGCAGCACAGCCC
CCTAGGGGCTGCCCTTGCTGTGTGGCGCCACCGGCGGTGGAGAACAAGGCTCTATTCAGCCTGTGCCCAG
GAAAGGGGATCAGGGGATGCCCAGGCATGGACAGTGGGTGGCAGGGGGGGAGAGGAGGGCTGTCTGCTTC
CCAGAAGTCCAAGGACACAAATGGGTGAGGGGAGAGCTCTCCCCATAGCTGGGCTGCGGCCCAACCCCAC
CCCCTCAGGCTATGCCAGGGGGTGTTGCCAGGGGCACCCGGGCATCGCCAGTCTAGCCCACTCCTTCATA
AAGCCCTCGCATCCCAGGAGCGAGCAGAGCCAGAGCAGGTTGGAGAGGAGACGCATCACCTCCGCTGCTC
GCAAGCTTTATTGCGGTAGTTTATCACAGTTAAATTGCTAACGCAGTCAGTGCTTCTGACACAACAGTCT
CGAACTTAAGCTGCAGAAGTTGGTCGTGAGGCACTGGGCAGGTAAGTATCAAGGTTACAAGACAGGTTTA
AGGAGACCAATAGAAACTGGGCTTGTCGAGACAGAGAAGACTCTTGCGTTTCTGATAGGCACCTATTGGT
CTTACTGACATCCACTTTGCCTTTCTCTCCACAGGTGTCCACTCCCAGTTCAATTACAGCTCTTAAGGCT
AGAGTACTTAATACGACTCACTATAGGCTAGCCTCGAGAATTCACCATGGGCTGTGGCTGCAGCTCAAAC
CCTGAAGATGACTGGATGGAGAACATTGACGTGTGTGAGAACTGCCATTATCCCCCGCCGAAGCTTCGAA
TGGATCCACCCGCCACCATGCATCATCACCATCATCACACGCGTCGCAAGAAGACCTTCAAGGAGGTGGC
CACCGCCGTGAAGATCATCGGCCGCCTGATGGGCCTGAAGATCAACGTCTATATCAAGGCCGACAAGCAG
AAGAACGGCATCAAGGCGAACTTCCACATCCGCCACAACATCGAGGACGGCGGCGTGCAGCTCGCCTACC
ACTACCAGCAGAACACCCCCATCGGCGACGGCCCCGTGCTGCTGCCCGACAACCACTACCTGAGCGTGGA
GTCCAAACTTTCGAAAGACCCCAACGAGAAGCGCGATCACATGGTCCTGCTGGAGTTCGTGACCGCCGCC
GGGATCACTCTCGGCATGGACGAGCTGTACAAGGGCGGTACCGGAGGGAGCATGGTGAGCAAGGGCGAGG
AGCTGTTCACCGGGGTGGTGCCCATCCTGGTCGAGCTGGACGGCGACGTAAACGGCCACAAGTTCAGCGT
GTCCGGCGAGGGTGAGGGCGATGCCACCTACGGCAAGCTGACCCTGAAGTTCATCTGCACCACCGGCAAG
CTGCCCGTGCCCTGGCCCACCCTCGTGACCACCCTGACCTACGGCGTGCAGTGCTTCAGCCGCTACCCCG
ACCACATGAAGCAGCACGACTTCTTCAAGTCCGCCATGCCCGAAGGCTACATCCAGGAGCGCACCATCTT
CTTCAAGGACGACGGCAACTACAAGACCCGCGCCGAGGTGAAGTTCGAGGGCGACACCCTGGTGAACCGC
ATCGAGCTGAAGGGCATCGACTTCAAGGAGGACGGCAACATCCTGGGGCACAAGCTGGAGTACAACCTGC
CGGACCAACTGACTGAAGAGCAGATCGCAGAATACAAAGAGGCTTTCTCCCTATTTGACAAGGACGGGGA
TGGGACAATAACAACCAAGGAGCTGGGGACGGTGATGCGGTCTCTGGGGCAGAACCCCACAGAAGCAGAG
CTGCAGGACATGATCAATGAAGTAGATGCCGACGGTGACGGCACAATCGACTTCCCTGAGTTCCTGACAA
TGATGGCAAGAAAAATGAAATACAGGGACACGGAAGAAGAAATTAGAGAAGCGTTCGGTGTGTTTGATAA
GGATGGCAATGGCTACATCAGTGCAGCAGAGCTTCGCCACGTGATGACAAACCTTGGAGAGAAGTTAACA
GATGAAGAGGTTGATGAAATGATCAGGGAAGCAGACATCGATGGGGATGGTCAGGTAAACTACGAAGAGT
TTGTACAAATGATGACAGCGAAGTAAGCGGCCGCTTCGAGCAGACATGATAAGATACATTGATGAGTTTG
GACAAACCACAACTAGAATGCAGTGAAAAAAATGCTTTATTTGTGAAATTTGTGATGCTATTGCTTTATT
TGTAACCATTATAAGCTGCAATAAACAAGTTAACAACAACAATTGCATTCATTTTATGTTTCAGGTTCAG
GGGGAGATGTGGGAGGTTTTTTAAAGCAAGTAAAACCTCTACAAATGTGGTAAAATCGATAAGGATCTTC
CTAGAGCATGGCTACGTAGATAAGTAGCATGGCGGGTTAATCATTAACTACAAGGAACCCCTAGTGATGG
AGTTGGCCACTCCCTCTCTGCGCGCTCGCTCGCTCACTGAGGCCGGGCGACCAAAGGTCGCCCGACGCCC
GGGCTTTGCCCGGGCGGCCTCAGTGAGCGAGCGAGCGCGCAGCCTTAATTAACCTAATTCACTGGCCGTC
GTTTTACAACGTCGTGACTGGGAAAACCCTGGCGTTACCCAACTTAATCGCCTTGCAGCACATCCCCCTT
TCGCCAGCTGGCGTAATAGCGAAGAGGCCCGCACCGATCGCCCTTCCCAACAGTTGCGCAGCCTGAATGG
CGAATGGG
[124 nt withheld, positions 3019-3142]
C
[91 nt withheld, positions 3144-3234]
A
[49 nt withheld, positions 3236-3284]
CCTTTGACGTTGGAGTCCACGTTCTTT
[37 nt withheld, positions 3312-3348]
ACCCTATCTCGGTCTATTCTTTTGATTTATAAGGGATTTTGCCGATTTCGGCCTATTGGTTAAAAAATGA
GCTGATTTAACAAAAATTTAACGCGAATTTTAACAAAATATTAACGCTTACAATTTAGGTGGCACTTTTC
GGGGAAATGTGCGCGGAACCCCTATTTGTTTATTTTTCTAAATACATTCAAATATGTATCCGCTCATGAG
ACAATAACCCTGATAAATGCTTCAATAATATTGAAAAAGGAAGAGTATGAGTATTCAACATTTCCGTGTC
GCCCTTATTCCCTTTTTTGCGGCATTTTGCCTTCCTGTTTTTGCTCACCCAGAAACGCTGGTGAAAGTAA
AAGATGCTGAAGATCAGTTGGGTGCACGAGTGGGTTACATCGAACTGGATCTCAACAGCGGTAAGATCCT
TGAGAGTTTTCGCCCCGAAGAACGTTTTCCAATGATGAGCACTTTTAAAGTTCTGCTATGTGGCGCGGTA
TTATCCCGTATTGACGCCGGGCAAGAGCAACTCGGTCGCCGCATACACTATTCTCAGAATGACTTGGTTG
AGTACTCACCAGTCACAGAAAAGCATCTTACGGATGGCATGACAGTAAGAGAATTATGCAGTGCTGCCAT
AACCATGAGTGATAACACTGCGGCCAACTTACTTCTGACAACGATCGGAGGACCGAAGGAGCTAACCGCT
TTTTTGCACAACATGGGGGATCATGTAACTCGCCTTGATCGTTGGGAACCGGAGCTGAATGAAGCCATAC
CAAACGACGAGCGTGACACCACGATGCCTGTAGCAATGGCAACAACGTTGCGCAAACTATTAACTGGCGA
ACTACTTACTCTAGCTTCCCGGCAACAATTAATAGACTGGATGGAGGCGGATAAAGTTGCAGGACCACTT
CTGCGCTCGGCCCTTCCGGCTGGCTGGTTTATTGCTGATAAATCTGGAGCCGGTGAGCGTGGGTCTCGCG
GTATCATTGCAGCACTGGGGCCAGATGGTAAGCCCTCCCGTATCGTAGTTATCTACACGACGGGGAGTCA
GGCAACTATGGATGAACGAAATAGACAGATCGCTGAGATAGGTGCCTCACTGATTAAGCATTGGTAACTG
TCAGACCAAGTTTACTCATATATACTTTAGATTGATTTAAAACTTCATTTTTAATTTAAAAGGATCTAGG
TGAAGATCCTTTTTGATAATCTCATGACCAAAATCCCTTAACGTGAGTTTTCGTTCCACTGAGCGTCAGA
CCCCGTAGAAAAGATCAAAGGATCTTCTTGAGATCCTTTTTTTCTGCGCGTAATCTGCTGCTTGCAAACA
AAAAAACCACCGCTACCAGCGGTGGTTTGTTTGCCGGATCAAGAGCTACCAACTCTTTTTCCGAAGGTAA
CTGGCTTCAGCAGAGCGCAGATACCAAATACTGTTCTTCTAGTGTAGCCGTAGTTAGGCCACCACTTCAA
GAACTCTGTAGCACCGCCTACATACCTCGCTCTGCTAATCCTGTTACCAGTGGCTGCTGCCAGTGGCGAT
AAGTCGTGTCTTACCGGGTTGGACTCAAGACGATAGTTACCGGATAAGGCGCAGCGGTCGGGCTGAACGG
GGGGTTCGTGCACACAGCCCAGCTTGGAGCGAACGACCTACACCGAACTGAGATACCTACAGCGTGAGCT
ATGAGAAAGCGCCACGCTTCCCGAAGGGAGAAAGGCGGACAGGTATCCGGTAAGCGGCAGGGTCGGAACA
GGAGAGCGCACGAGGGAGCTTCCAGGGGGAAACGCCTGGTATCTTTATAGTCCTGTCGGGTTTCGCCACC
TCTGACTTGAGCGTCGATTTTTGTGATGCTCGTCAGGGGGGCGGAGCCTATGGAAAAACGCCAGCAACGC
GGCCTTTTTACGGTTCCTGGCCTTTTGCTGGCCTTTTGCTCACATGTTCTTTCCTGCGTTATCCCCTGAT
TCTGTGGATAACCGTATTACCGCCTTTGAGTGAGCTGATACCGCTCGCCGCAGCCGAACGACCGAGCGCA
GCGAGTCAGTGAGCGAGGAAGCGGAAGAGCGCCCAATACGCAAACCGCCTCTCCCCGCGCGTTGGCCGAT
TCATTAATGCAGCTGGCACGACAGGTTTCCCGACTGGAAAGCGGGCAGTGAGCGCAACGCAATTAATGTG
AGTTAGCTCACTCATTAGGCACCCCAGGCTTTACACTTTATGCTTCCGGCTCGTATGTTGTGTGGAATTG
TGAGCGGATAACAATTTCACACAGGAAACAGCTATGACCATGATTACGCCAGATTTAATTAAGGCCTTAA
TTAGGCTGCGCGCTCGCTCGCTCACTGAGGCCGCCCGGGCAAAGCCCGGGCGTCGGGCGACCTTTGGTCG
CCCGGCCTCAGTGAGCGAGCGAGCGCGCAGAGAGGGAGTGGCCAACTCCATCACTAGGGGTTCCTTGTAG
TTAATGATTAACCCGCCATGCTACTTATCTACGT
